>Addgene plasmid #14363 | pAG416GAL-ccdB-DsRed | depositor full sequence | sequence record 8026 | Author sequence
GACGAAAGGGCCTCGTGATACGCCTATTTTTATAGGTTAATGTCATGATAATAATGGTTTCTTAGGACGG
ATCGCTTGCCTGTAACTTACACGCGCCTCGTATCTTTTAATGATGGAATAATTTGGGAATTTACTCTGTG
TTTATTTATTTTTATGTTTTGTATTTGGATTTTAGAAAGTAAATAAAGAAGGTAGAAGAGTTACGGAATG
AAGAAAAAAAAATAAACAAAGGTTTAAAAAATTTCAACAAAAAGCGTACTTTACATATATATTTATTAGA
CAAGAAAAGCAGATTAAATAGATATACATTCGATTAACGATAAGTAAAATGTAAAATCACAGGATTTTCG
TGTGTGGTCTTCTACACAGACAAGATGAAACAATTCGGCATTAATACCTGAGAGCAGGAAGAGCAAGATA
AAAGGTAGTATTTGTTGGCGATCCCCCTAGAGTCTTTTACATCTTCGGAAAACAAAAACTATTTTTTCTT
TAATTTCTTTTTTTACTTTCTATTTTTAATTTATATATTTATATTAAAAAATTTAAATTATAATTATTTT
TATAGCACGTGATGAAAAGGACCCAGGTGGCACTTTTCGGGGAAATGTGCGCGGAACCCCTATTTGTTTA
TTTTTCTAAATACATTCAAATATGTATCCGCTCATGAGACAATAACCCTGATAAATGCTTCAATAATATT
GAAAAAGGAAGAGTATGAGTATTCAACATTTCCGTGTCGCCCTTATTCCCTTTTTTGCGGCATTTTGCCT
TCCTGTTTTTGCTCACCCAGAAACGCTGGTGAAAGTAAAAGATGCTGAAGATCAGTTGGGTGCACGAGTG
GGTTACATCGAACTGGATCTCAACAGCGGTAAGATCCTTGAGAGTTTTCGCCCCGAAGAACGTTTTCCAA
TGATGAGCACTTTTAAAGTTCTGCTATGTGGCGCGGTATTATCCCGTATTGACGCCGGGCAAGAGCAACT
CGGTCGCCGCATACACTATTCTCAGAATGACTTGGTTGAGTACTCACCAGTCACAGAAAAGCATCTTACG
GATGGCATGACAGTAAGAGAATTATGCAGTGCTGCCATAACCATGAGTGATAACACTGCGGCCAACTTAC
TTCTGACAACGATCGGAGGACCGAAGGAGCTAACCGCTTTTTTGCACAACATGGGGGATCATGTAACTCG
CCTTGATCGTTGGGAACCGGAGCTGAATGAAGCCATACCAAACGACGAGCGTGACACCACGATGCCTGTA
GCAATGGCAACAACGTTGCGCAAACTATTAACTGGCGAACTACTTACTCTAGCTTCCCGGCAACAATTAA
TAGACTGGATGGAGGCGGATAAAGTTGCAGGACCACTTCTGCGCTCGGCCCTTCCGGCTGGCTGGTTTAT
TGCTGATAAATCTGGAGCCGGTGAGCGTGGGTCTCGCGGTATCATTGCAGCACTGGGGCCAGATGGTAAG
CCCTCCCGTATCGTAGTTATCTACACGACGGGGAGTCAGGCAACTATGGATGAACGAAATAGACAGATCG
CTGAGATAGGTGCCTCACTGATTAAGCATTGGTAACTGTCAGACCAAGTTTACTCATATATACTTTAGAT
TGATTTAAAACTTCATTTTTAATTTAAAAGGATCTAGGTGAAGATCCTTTTTGATAATCTCATGACCAAA
ATCCCTTAACGTGAGTTTTCGTTCCACTGAGCGTCAGACCCCGTAGAAAAGATCAAAGGATCTTCTTGAG
ATCCTTTTTTTCTGCGCGTAATCTGCTGCTTGCAAACAAAAAAACCACCGCTACCAGCGGTGGTTTGTTT
GCCGGATCAAGAGCTACCAACTCTTTTTCCGAAGGTAACTGGCTTCAGCAGAGCGCAGATACCAAATACT
GTCCTTCTAGTGTAGCCGTAGTTAGGCCACCACTTCAAGAACTCTGTAGCACCGCCTACATACCTCGCTC
TGCTAATCCTGTTACCAGTGGCTGCTGCCAGTGGCGATAAGTCGTGTCTTACCGGGTTGGACTCAAGACG
ATAGTTACCGGATAAGGCGCAGCGGTCGGGCTGAACGGGGGGTTCGTGCACACAGCCCAGCTTGGAGCGA
ACGACCTACACCGAACTGAGATACCTACAGCGTGAGCTATGAGAAAGCGCCACGCTTCCCGAAGGGAGAA
AGGCGGACAGGTATCCGGTAAGCGGCAGGGTCGGAACAGGAGAGCGCACGAGGGAGCTTCCAGGGGGAAA
CGCCTGGTATCTTTATAGTCCTGTCGGGTTTCGCCACCTCTGACTTGAGCGTCGATTTTTGTGATGCTCG
TCAGGGGGGCGGAGCCTATGGAAAAACGCCAGCAACGCGGCCTTTTTACGGTTCCTGGCCTTTTGCTGGC
CTTTTGCTCACATGTTCTTTCCTGCGTTATCCCCTGATTCTGTGGATAACCGTATTACCGCCTTTGAGTG
AGCTGATACCGCTCGCCGCAGCCGAACGACCGAGCGCAGCGAGTCAGTGAGCGAGGAAGCGGAAGAGCGC
CCAATACGCAAACCGCCTCTCCCCGCGCGTTGGCCGATTCATTAATGCAGCTGGCACGACAGGTTTCCCG
ACTGGAAAGCGGGCAGTGAGCGCAACGCAATTAATGTGAGTTACCTCACTCATTAGGCACCCCAGGCTTT
ACACTTTATGCTTCCGGCTCCTATGTTGTGTGGAATTGTGAGCGGATAACAATTTCACACAGGAAACAGC
TATGACCATGATTACGCCAAGCGCGCAATTAACCCTCACTAAAGGGAACAAAAGCTGGAGCTCTAGTACG
GATTAGAAGCCGCCGAGCGGGCGACAGCCCTCCGACGGAAGACTCTCCTCCGTGCGTCCTCGTCTTCACC
GGTCGCGTTCCTGAAACGCAGATGTGCCTCGCGCCGCACTGCTCCGAACAATAAAGATTCTACAATACTA
GCTTTTATGGTTATGAAGAGGAAAAATTGGCAGTAACCTGGCCCCACAAACCTTCAAATTAACGAATCAA
ATTAACAACCATAGGATGATAATGCGATTAGTTTTTTAGCCTTATTTCTGGGGTAATTAATCAGCGAAGC
GATGATTTTTGATCTATTAACAGATATATAAATGGAAAAGCTGCATAACCACTTTAACTAATACTTTCAA
CATTTTCAGTTTGTATTACTTCTTATTCAAATGTCATAAAAGTATCAACAAAAAATTGTTAATATACCTC
TATACTTTAACGTCAAGGAGAAAAAACCCCGGATTCTAGAACTAGTGGATCCCCCATCACAAGTTTGTAC
AAAAAAGCTGAACGAGAAACGTAAAATGATATAAATATCAATATATTAAATTAGATTTTGCATAAAAAAC
AGACTACATAATACTGTAAAACACAACATATCCAGTCACTATGGCGGCCGCATTAGGCACCCCAGGCTTT
ACACTTTATGCTTCCGGCTCGTATAATGTGTGGATTTTGAGTTAGGATCCGTCGAGATTTTCAGGAGCTA
AGGAAGCTAAAATGGAGAAAAAAATCACTGGATATACCACCGTTGATATATCCCAATGGCATCGTAAAGA
ACATTTTGAGGCATTTCAGTCAGTTGCTCAATGTACCTATAACCAGACCGTTCAGCTGGATATTACGGCC
TTTTTAAAGACCGTAAAGAAAAATAAGCACAAGTTTTATCCGGCCTTTATTCACATTCTTGCCCGCCTGA
TGAATGCTCATCCGGAATTCCGTATGGCAATGAAAGACGGTGAGCTGGTGATATGGGATAGTGTTCACCC
TTGTTACACCGTTTTCCATGAGCAAACTGAAACGTTTTCATCGCTCTGGAGTGAATACCACGACGATTTC
CGGCAGTTTCTACACATATATTCGCAAGATGTGGCGTGTTACGGTGAAAACCTGGCCTATTTCCCTAAAG
GGTTTATTGAGAATATGTTTTTCGTCTCAGCCAATCCCTGGGTGAGTTTCACCAGTTTTGATTTAAACGT
GGCCAATATGGACAACTTCTTCGCCCCCGTTTTCACCATGGGCAAATATTATACGCAAGGCGACAAGGTG
CTGATGCCGCTGGCGATTCAGGTTCATCATGCCGTCTGTGATGGCTTCCATGTCGGCAGAATGCTTAATG
AATTACAACAGTACTGCGATGAGTGGCAGGGCGGGGCGTAAACGCCGCGTGGATCCGGCTTACTAAAAGC
CAGATAACAGTATGCGTATTTGCGCGCTGATTTTTGCGGTATAAGAATATATACTGATATGTATACCCGA
AGTATGTCAAAAAGAGGTATGCTATGAAGCAGCGTATTACAGTGACAGTTGACAGCGACAGCTATCAGTT
GCTCAAGGCATATATGATGTCAATATCTCCGGTCTGGTAAGCACAACCATGCAGAATGAAGCCCGTCGTC
TGCGTGCCGAACGCTGGAAAGCGGAAAATCAGGAAGGGATGGCTGAGGTCGCCCGGTTTATTGAAATGAA
CGGCTCTTTTGCTGACGAGAACAGGGGCTGGTGAAATGCAGTTTAAGGTTTACACCTATAAAAGAGAGAG
CCGTTATCGTCTGTTTGTGGATGTACAGAGTGATATTATTGACACGCCCGGGCGACGGATGGTGATCCCC
CTGGCCAGTGCACGTCTGCTGTCAGATAAAGTCTCCCGTGAACTTTACCCGGTGGTGCATATCGGGGATG
AAAGCTGGCGCATGATGACCACCGATATGGCCAGTGTGCCGGTCTCCGTTATCGGGGAAGAAGTGGCTGA
TCTCAGCCACCGCGAAAATGACATCAAAAACGCCATTAACCTGATGTTCTGGGGAATATAAATGTCAGGC
TCCCTTATACACAGCCAGTCTGCAGGTCGACCATAGTGACTGGATATGTTGTGTTTTACAGTATTATGTA
GTCTGTTTTTTATGCAAAATCTAATTTAATATATTGATATTTATATCATTTTACGTTTCTCGTTCAGCTT
TCTTGTACAAAGTGGTGATGGGCTGCAGGAATTCGATATCAAGCTTAATGGACAACACCGAGGACGTCAT
CAAGGAGTTCATGCAGTTCAAGGTGCGCATGGAGGGCTCCGTGAACGGCCACTACTTCGAGATCGAGGGC
GAGGGCGAGGGCAAGCCCTACGAGGGCACCCAGACCGCCAAGCTGCAGGTGACCAAGGGCGGCCCCCTGC
CCTTCGCCTGGGACATCCTGTCCCCCCAGTTCCAGTACGGCTCCAAGGCCTACGTGAAGCACCCCGCCGA
CATCCCCGACTACATGAAGCTGTCCTTCCCCGAGGGCTTCACCTGGGAGCGCTCCATGAACTTCGAGGAC
GGCGGCGTGGTGGAGGTGCAGCAGGACTCCTCCCTGCAGGACGGCACCTTCATCTACAAGGTGAAGTTCA
AGGGCGTGAACTTCCCCGCCGACGGCCCCGTAATGCAGAAGAAGACTGCCGGCTGGGAGCCCTCCACCGA
GAAGCTGTACCCCCAGGACGGCGTGCTGAAGGGCGAGATCTCCCACGCCCTGAAGCTGAAGGACGGCGGC
CACTACACCTGCGACTTCAAGACCGTGTACAAGGCCAAGAAGCCCGTGCAGCTGCCCGGCAACCACTACG
TGGACTCCAAGCTGGACATCACCAACCACAACGAGGACTACACCGTGGTGGAGCAGTACGAGCACGCCGA
GGCCCGCCACTCCGGCTCCCAGTAGCTCGAGTCATGTAATTAGTTATGTCACGCTTACATTCACGCCCTC
CCCCCACATCCGCTCTAACCGAAAAGGAAGGAGTTAGACAACCTGAAGTCTAGGTCCCTATTTATTTTTT
TATAGTTATGTTAGTATTAAGAACGTTATTTATATTTCAAATTTTTCTTTTTTTTCTGTACAGACGCGTG
TACGCATGTAACATTATACTGAAAACCTTGCTTGAGAAGGTTTTGGGACGCTCGAAGGCTTTAATTTGCG
GCCGGTACCCAATTCGCCCTATAGTGAGTCGTATTACGCGCGCTCACTGGCCGTCGTTTTACAACGTCGT
GACTGGGAAAACCCTGGCGTTACCCAACTTAATCGCCTTGCAGCACATCCCCCTTTCGCCAGCTGGCGTA
ATAGCGAAGAGGCCCGCACCGATCGCCCTTCCCAACAGTTGCGCAGCCTGAATGGCGAATGGCGCG
[124 nt withheld, positions 6157-6280]
C
[91 nt withheld, positions 6282-6372]
A
[49 nt withheld, positions 6374-6422]
CCTTTGACGTTGGAGTCCACGTTCTTT
[37 nt withheld, positions 6450-6486]
ACCCTATCTCGGTCTATTCTTTTGATTTATAAGGGATTTTGCCGATTTCGGCCTATTGGTTAAAAAATGA
GCTGATTTAACAAAAATTTAACGCGAATTTTAACAAAATATTAACGTTTACAATTTCCTGATGCGGTATT
TTCTCCTTACGCATCTGTGCGGTATTTCACACCGCATAGGGTAATAACTGATATAATTAAATTGAAGCTC
TAATTTGTGAGTTTAGTATACATGCATTTACTTATAATACAGTTTTTTAGTTTTGCTGGCCGCATCTTCT
CAAATATGCTTCCCAGCCTGCTTTTCTGTAACGTTCACCCTCTACCTTAGCATCCCTTCCCTTTGCAAAT
AGTCCTCTTCCAACAATAATAATGTCAGATCCTGTAGAGACCACATCATCCACGGTTCTATACTGTTGAC
CCAATGCGTCTCCCTTGTCATCTAAACCCACACCGGGTGTCATAATCAACCAATCGTAACCTTCATCTCT
TCCACCCATGTCTCTTTGAGCAATAAAGCCGATAACAAAATCTTTGTCGCTCTTCGCAATGTCAACAGTA
CCCTTAGTATATTCTCCAGTAGATAGGGAGCCCTTGCATGACAATTCTGCTAACATCAAAAGGCCTCTAG
GTTCCTTTGTTACTTCTTCTGCCGCCTGCTTCAAACCGCTAACAATACCTGGGCCCACCACACCGTGTGC
ATTCGTAATGTCTGCCCATTCTGCTATTCTGTATACACCCGCAGAGTACTGCAATTTGACTGTATTACCA
ATGTCAGCAAATTTTCTGTCTTCGAAGAGTAAAAAATTGTACTTGGCGGATAATGCCTTTAGCGGCTTAA
CTGTGCCCTCCATGGAAAAATCAGTCAAGATATCCACATGTGTTTTTAGTAAACAAATTTTGGGACCTAA
TGCTTCAACTAACTCCAGTAATTCCTTGGTGGTACGAACATCCAATGAAGCACACAAGTTTGTTTGCTTT
TCGTGCATGATATTAAATAGCTTGGCAGCAACAGGACTAGGATGAGTAGCAGCACGTTCCTTATATGTAG
CTTTCGACATGATTTATCTTCGTTTCCTGCAGGTTTTTGTTCTGTGCAGTTGGGTTAAGAATACTGGGCA
ATTTCATGTTTCTTCAACACTACATATGCGTATATATACCAATCTAAGTCTGTGCTCCTTCCTTCGTTCT
TCCTTCTGTTCGGAGATTACCGAATCAAAAAAATTTCAAAGAAACCGAAATCAAAAAAAAGAATAAAAAA
AAAATGATGAATTGAATTGAAAAGCTGTGGTATGGTGCACTCTCAGTACAATCTGCTCTGATGCCGCATA
GTTAAGCCAGCCCCGACACCCGCCAACACCCGCTGACGCGCCCTGACGGGCTTGTCTGCTCCCGGCATCC
GCTTACAGACAAGCTGTGACCGTCTCCGGGAGCTGCATGTGTCAGAGGTTTTCACCGTCATCACCGAAAC
GCGCGA
Features (pLannotate 1.2.2; 29 found; start..end, strand, type, name):
     70..573     -  misc_feature   CEN/ARS: S. cerevisiae CEN6 centromere fused to an autonomously replicating sequence
    610..714     +  promoter       AmpR promoter: bla
    715..1575    +  CDS            AmpR: β-lactamase; bla; confers resistance to ampicillin, carbenicillin, and related antibiotics
   1746..2334    +  rep_origin     ori: high-copy-number ColE1/pMB1/pBR322/pUC origin of replication
   2517..2609    +  CDS            lacI (fragment): lac repressor; lacI; The lac repressor binds to the lac operator to inhibit transcription in E. coli. This inhibition can be relieved by adding lactose or isopropyl-β-D-thiogalactopyranoside (IPTG).
   2622..2643    +  protein_bind   CAP binding site: CAP binding activates transcription in the presence of cAMP. E. coli catabolite activator protein
   2658..2688    +  promoter       lac promoter: promoter for the E. coli lac operon
   2696..2712    +  protein_bind   lac operator: The lac repressor binds to the lac operator to inhibit transcription in E. coli. This inhibition can be relieved by adding lactose or isopropyl-β-D-thiogalactopyranoside (IPTG). lac repressor encoded by lacI
   2757..2775    +  promoter       T3 promoter: promoter for bacteriophage T3 RNA polymerase
   2799..3240    +  promoter       GAL1 promoter: S. cerevisiae GAL1; inducible promoter, regulated by Gal4
   3255..3275    +  misc_feature   MCS (fragment): pBluescript multiple cloning site
   3279..3403    +  protein_bind   attR1: mutant version of attR; recombination site for the Gateway® LR reaction LR Clonase™
   3428..3458    +  promoter       lac UV5 promoter: E. coli lac promoter with an "up" mutation
   3482..3511    +  promoter       cat promoter (fragment): promoter of the E. coli cat gene encoding chloramphenicol acetyltransferase
   3512..4171    +  CDS            CmR: chloramphenicol acetyltransferase; cat; confers resistance to chloramphenicol
   4353..4511    +  CDS            ccdA (fragment): CCDA_ECO57 - Also known as H, letA. Experimental evidence at protein level: Swiss-Prot protein existence level 1. Antitoxin component of a type II toxin-antitoxin (TA) system which inhibits the post-segregational killing (PSK) of plasmid-free cells, also referred to as a plasmid addiction system. Binds to and blocks the activity of CcdB; will also remove bound CcdB protein from the CcdB-GyrA complex by forming a CcdA-CcdB complex, a process termed rejuvenation. Functions as a transcriptional corepressor for the ccdAB operon, repression also requires CcdB (By similarity). From Escherichia coli
   4516..4818    +  CDS            ccdB: CCDB_ECOLI - Also known as G, letB, letD. Experimental evidence at protein level: Swiss-Prot protein existence level 1. Toxic component of a type II toxin-antitoxin (TA) system, functioning in plasmid maintainence. Responsible for the post- segregational killing (PSK) of plasmid-free cells, also referred to as a plasmid addiction system. Half-life of over 2 hours. Cell killing by CcdB is accompanied by filamentation, defects in chromosome and plasmid segregation, defects in cell division, formation of anucleate cells, decreased DNA synthesis and plasmid loss. Interferes with the activity of DN
   4862..4986    -  protein_bind   attR2: mutant version of attR; recombination site for the Gateway® LR reaction LR Clonase™
   4990..5017    +  misc_feature   MCS (fragment): pBluescript multiple cloning site
   5018..5695    +  CDS            DsRed-Monomer: monomeric derivative of DsRed fluorescent protein (Strongin et al., 2007) mammalian codon-optimized
   5702..5949    +  terminator     CYC1 terminator: S. cerevisiae CYC1; transcription terminator for CYC1
   5968..5986    -  promoter       T7 promoter: promoter for bacteriophage T7 RNA polymerase
   5994..6149    +  CDS            lacZα (fragment): LacZα fragment of β-galactosidase; lacZ fragment
   6157..6612    +  rep_origin     f1 ori (sequence partly withheld): f1 bacteriophage origin of replication; arrow indicates direction of (+) strand synthesis
   6613..6664    -  misc_feature   bom (fragment): basis of mobility region from pBR322
   6743..7546    -  CDS            URA3: orotidine-5'-phosphate decarboxylase, required for uracil biosynthesis; S. cerevisiae URA3; yeast auxotrophic marker, counterselectable with 5-fluoroorotic acid (5-FOA)
   7547..7762    -  promoter       URA3 promoter: S. cerevisiae URA3
   7777..7826    -  misc_feature   bom (fragment): basis of mobility region from pBR322
   7928..1       -  CDS            rop (fragment) (across the origin): Rop protein, which maintains plasmids at low copy number; rop
