[The description below was written by a language model from this plasmid's Addgene catalogue record and pLannotate feature annotations shown in this document.]
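Description:
pAG416GAL-ccdB-DsRed is an empty Gateway destination vector for galactose-inducible expression of C-terminally DsRed-tagged proteins in Saccharomyces cerevisiae. It is built on the pRS416 backbone and is a low-copy centromeric shuttle plasmid: a CEN6/ARS element provides replication and stable segregation in yeast, and URA3 under its own promoter allows selection in ura3 strains (and counterselection with 5-FOA). In E. coli it replicates from a ColE1/pUC-type origin and carries ampicillin resistance. An f1 origin and remnants of the pBluescript-derived lac/lacZα region, with flanking T3 and T7 promoters, are also present from the backbone. The annotated depositor sequence is about 8 kb and is noted as a reference that may not match the physical plasmid exactly.

The expression unit consists of the Gal4-regulated GAL1 promoter, a Gateway cassette, a DsRed coding sequence (annotated as the monomeric DsRed-Monomer variant) and the CYC1 terminator. The cassette is bounded by attR1 and attR2 and contains a chloramphenicol resistance gene and the ccdB toxin gene. Because CcdB poisons DNA gyrase, the unrecombined vector must be maintained in a ccdB-tolerant strain, with chloramphenicol and ampicillin selecting for retention of the cassette. In an LR recombination with an attL-flanked entry clone, the cassette is replaced by the gene of interest, and ccdB counterselects against non-recombinant plasmids in standard strains. An open reading frame lacking a stop codon and in frame is then expressed as a fusion to DsRed. The vector belongs to a suite of yeast Gateway plasmids designed for high-throughput genetic analysis, and the fluorescent tag allows the fusion protein to be visualised in living cells.
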