Addgene plasmid #14363: pAG416GAL-ccdB-DsRed
Purpose: (Empty Backbone)
Depositing lab: Susan Lindquist. Depositing organization: Whitehead Institute for Biomedical Research. Publication: A suite of Gateway cloning vectors for high-throughput genetic analysis in Saccharomyces cerevisiae. Alberti S, Gitler AD, Lindquist S. Yeast. 2007 Oct . 24(10):913-9. 10.1002/yea.1502 PubMed 17583893.
Backbone
  Vector backbone: pRS416
  Vector type: Yeast Expression ; Gateway Destination
  Selectable markers: URA3
Growth in bacteria
  Bacterial resistance: Chloramphenicol and Ampicillin, 25 & 100 μg/mL
  Growth temperature: 37°C
  Growth strain: ccdB Survival
  Growth instructions: DB3.1, ccdB Survival
  Copy number: Unknown
Gene/Insert
  Gene/Insert name: None
  Tag / fusion protein: DsRed (C terminal on backbone)
  Cloning method: Gateway Cloning
  Sequencing primers: 5′ GAL1
Terms and licenses: Academic/Nonprofit Terms; Industry Terms: Not Available to Industry
Depositor comments: Type of plasmid: CEN. This plasmid contains the Gateway technology from Invitrogen; Invitrogen requires purchasing of Gateway Clonase for carrying out the Gateway recombinational cloning reaction http://www.invitrogen.com Please note that the full plasmid sequence is provided as a reference only, and may not match the exact sequence of the plasmid.
How to cite: pAG416GAL-ccdB-DsRed was a gift from Susan Lindquist (Addgene plasmid # 14363 ; http://n2t.net/addgene:14363 ; RRID:Addgene_14363)
