>Addgene plasmid #14363 | pAG416GAL-ccdB-DsRed | addgene partial sequence | sequence record 20972 | 14363 with pRS_marker
CATTTTTTTTTTATTCTTTTTTTTGATTTCGGTTTCCTTGAAATTTTTTTGATTCGGTAATCTCCGAACA
GAAGGAAGAACGAAGGAAGGAGCACAGACTTAGATTGGTATATATACGCATATGTAGTGTTGAAGAAACA
TGAAATTGCCCAGTATTCTTAACCCAACTGCACAGAACAAAAACCTGCAGGAAACGAAGATAAATCATGT
CGAAAGCTACATATAAGGAACGTGCTGCTACTCATCCTAGTCCTGTTGCTGCCAAGCTATTTAATATCAT
GCACGAAAAGCAAACAAACTTGTGTGCTTCATTGGATGTTCGTACCACCAAGGAATTACTGGAGTTAGTT
GAAGCATTAGGTCCCAAAATTTGTTTACTAAAAACACATGTGGATATCTTGACTGATTTTTCCATGGAGG
GCACAGTTAAGCCGCTAAAGGCATTATCCGCCAAGTACAATTTTTTACTCTTCGAAGACAGAAAATTTGC
TGACATTGGTAATACAGTCAAATTGCAGTACTCTGCGGGTGTATACAGAATAGCAGAATGGGCAGACATT
ACGAATGCACACGGTGTGGTGGGCCCAGGTATTGTTAGCGGTTTGAAGCAGGCGGCAGA
