>Addgene plasmid #14363 | pAG416GAL-ccdB-DsRed | addgene partial sequence | sequence record 20973 | 14363 with GW5
GGAAGCATAAAGTGGTAAAGCCTGGGGGTGCCTAATGCGGCCGCCATAGTGACTGGATATGTTGTGTTTT
ACAGTATTATGTAGTCTGTTTTTTATGCAAAATCTAATTTAATATATTGATATTTATATCATTTTACGTT
TCTCGTTCAGCTTTTTTGTACAAACTTGTGATGGGGGATCCACTAGTTCTAGAATCCGGGGTTTTTTCTC
CTTGACGTTAAAGTATAGAGGTATATTAACAATTTTTTGTTGATACTTTTATTACATTTGAATAAGAAGT
AATACAAACCGAAAATGTTGAAAGTATTAGTTAAAGTGGTTATGCAGTTTTTGCATTTATATATCTGTTA
ATAGATCAAAAATCATCGCTTCGCTGATTAATTACCCCAGAAATAAGGCTAAAAAACTAATCGCATTATC
ATCCTATGGTTGTTAATTTGATTCGTTCATTTGAAGGTTTGTGGGGCCAGGTTACTGCCAATTTTTCCTC
TTCATAACCATAAAAGCTAGTATTGTAGAATCTTTATTGTTCGGAGCAGTGCGGCGCGAGGCACATCTGC
GTTTCAGGAACGCGACCGGTGAAGACGAGGACGCACGGAGGAGAGTCTTCCTTCGGAGGGCTGTCACCCG
CTCGGCGGCTTCTAATCCGTACTAGAGCTCCAGCTTTTGTTCCCTTTAGTGAGGGTTAATTGCGCGCTTG
GCGTAATCATGGTCATAGCTGTTTCCTGTGTGAAATTGTTATCCGCTCACAATTCCACACAACATA
