>Addgene plasmid #14363 | pAG416GAL-ccdB-DsRed | addgene partial sequence | sequence record 20974 | 14363 with GW3
TGGCTGATCTCAGCCACCGCGAAAATGACATCAAAAACGCCATTAACCTGATGTTCTGGGGAATATAAAT
GTCAGGCTCCCTTATACACAGCCAGTCTGCAGGTCGACCATAGTGACTGGATATGTTGTGTTTTACAGTA
TTATGTAGTCTGTTTTTTATGCAAAATCTAATTTAATATATTGATATTTATATCATTTTACGTTTCTCGT
TCAGCTTTCTTGTACAAAGTGGTGATGGGCTGCAGGAATTCGATATCAAGCTTAATGGACAACACCGAGG
ACGTCATCAAGGAGTTCATGCAGTTCAAGGTGCGCATGGAGGGCTCCGTGAACGGCCACTACTTCGAGAT
CGAGGGCGAGGGCGAGGGCAAGCCCTACGAGGGCACCCAGACCGCCAAGCTGCAGGTGACCAAGGGCGGC
CCCCTGCCCTTCGCCTGGGACATCCTGTCCCCCCAGTTCCAGTACGGCTCCAAGGCCTACGTGAAGCACC
CCGCCGACATCCCCGACTACATGAAGCTGTCCTTCCCCGAGGGCTTCACCTGGGAGCGCTCCATGAACTT
CGAGGACGGCGGCGTGGTGGAGGTGCAGCAGGACTCCTCCCTGCANGACGGCACCTTCATCTACAAGGTG
AAGTTCAAGGGCGTGAACTTCCCCCCCGACGGCCCCGTAATGC
