>Addgene plasmid #14363 | pAG416GAL-ccdB-DsRed | addgene partial sequence | sequence record 127250 | pGEX3 5'-CCGGGAGCTGCATGTGTCAGAGG-3'
TAACGATAAGTAAAATGTAAAATCACAGGATTTTCGTGTGTGGTCTTCTACACAGACAAGATGAAACAAT
TCGGCATTAATACCTGAGAGCAGGAAGAGCAAGATAAAAGGTAGTATTTGTTGGCGATCCCCCTAGAGTC
TTTTACATCTTCGGAAAACAAAAACTATTTTTTCTTTAATTTCTTTTTTTACTTTCTATTTTTAATTTAT
ATATTTATATTAAAAAATTTAAATTATAATTATTTTTATAGCACGTGATGAAAAGGACCCAGGTGGCACT
TTTCGGGGAAATGTGCGCGGAACCCCTATTTGTTTATTTTTCTAAATACATTCAAATATGTATCCGCTCA
TGAGACAATAACCCTGATAAATGCTTCAATAATATTGAAAAAGGAAGAGTATGAGTATTCAACATTTCCG
TGTCGCCCTTATTCCCTTTTTTGCGGCATTTTGCCTTCCTGTTTTTGCTCACCCAGAAACGCTGGTGAAA
GTAAAAGATGCTGAAGATCAGTTGGGTGCACGAGTGGGTTACATCGAACTGGATCTCAACAGCGG
